>Addgene plasmid #194181 | pCMV6-MPP8-delta2-441-10xHis | addgene full sequence | sequence record 381987 | Addgene NGS Result
AACAAAATATTAACGCTTACAATTTCCATTCGCCATTCAGGCTGCGCAACTGTTGGGAAGGGCGATCGGT
GCGGGCCTCTTCGCTATTACGCCAGCTGGCGAAAGGGGGATGTGCTGCAAGGCGATTAAGTTGGGTAACG
CCAGGGTTTTCCCAGTCACGACGTTGTAAAACGACGGCCAGTGCCAAGCTGATCTATACATTGAATCAAT
ATTGGCAATTAGCCATATTAGTCATTGGTTATATAGCATAAATCAATATTGGCTATTGGCCATTGCATAC
GTTGTATCTATATCATAATATGTACATTTATATTGGCTCATGTCCAATATGACCGCCATGTTGACATTGA
TTATTGACTAGTTATTAATAGTAATCAATTACGGGGTCATTAGTTCATAGCCCATATATGGAGTTCCGCG
TTACATAACTTACGGTAAATGGCCCGCCTGGCTGACCGCCCAACGACCCCCGCCCATTGACGTCAATAAT
GACGTATGTTCCCATAGTAACGCCAATAGGGACTTTCCATTGACGTCAATGGGTGGAGTATTTACGGTAA
ACTGCCCACTTGGCAGTACATCAAGTGTATCATATGCCAAGTCCGCCCCCTATTGACGTCAATGACGGTA
AATGGCCCGCCTGGCATTATGCCCAGTACATGACCTTACGGGACTTTCCTACTTGGCAGTACATCTACGT
ATTAGTCATCGCTATTACCATGGTGATGCGGTTTTGGCAGTACACCAATGGGCGTGGATAGCGGTTTGAC
TCACGGGGATTTCCAAGTCTCCACCCCATTGACGTCAATGGGAGTTTGTTTTGGCACCAAAATCAACGGG
ACTTTCCAAAATGTCGTAATAACCCCGCCCCGTTGACGCAAATGGGCGGTAGGCGTGTACGGTGGGAGGT
CTATATAAGCAGAGCTCGTTTAGTGAACCGTCAGAATTTTGTAATACGACTCACTATAGGGCGGCCGGGA
ATTCGTCGACTGGATCCAGTACCGAGGAGATCTGCGCCGCGATCGCCATGAAGGAAATCAGAAATGCATT
TGATTTATTTAAATTAACTCCAGAAGAAAAAAATGATGTTTCTGAGAATAATCGGAAAAGGGAAGAAATA
CCACTGGATTTTAAAACCATAGACGATCACAAAACCAAGGAAAACAAACAGTCACTTAAAGAAAGGAGAA
ACACCAGAGACGAAACGGATACTTGGGCATACATTGCTGCAGAAGGTGATCAGGAGGTTTTAGACAGCGT
GTGCCAAGCAGATGAGAATTCAGATGGCAGGCAGCAGATTCTGAGTTTGGGCATGGACCTGCAGTTGGAA
TGGATGAAGTTGGAAGATTTCCAAAAGCACCTTGATGGGAAAGATGAGAATTTTGCTGCAACAGATGCAA
TTCCAAGTAATGTGTTAAGGGATGCTGTGAAAAATGGGGATTATATTACTGTAAAAGTTGCACTTAATTC
AAATGAAGAATATAACCTGGACCAAGAGGATTCCAGTGGAATGACACTGGTGATGCTTGCCGCCGCCGGA
GGGCAGGACGACCTCCTGCGACTCCTCATCACAAAAGGCGCGAAAGTGAACGGTCGGCAGAAGAACGGGA
CCACCGCCCTCATTCATGCTGCAGAGAAGAACTTTTTAACAACAGTGGCTATTCTTTTGGAAGCAGGAGC
TTTTGTAAATGTCCAGCAAAGCAATGGTGAGACTGCACTGATGAAGGCCTGTAAAAGAGGAAATTCAGAC
ATCGTACGACTCGTAATTGAATGTGGAGCTGACTGCAATATTTTGTCAAAGCACCAGAATAGTGCCCTGC
ACTTTGCGAAGCAGTCTAACAATGTGCTTGTGTACGACTTGCTGAAGAACCATTTAGAGACACTTTCAAG
AGTAGCAGAAGAGACAATAAAGGATTACTTTGAAGCTCGCCTTGCTCTGCTAGAACCAGTTTTTCCAATC
GCATGTCATCGACTCTGTGAGGGTCCAGATTTTTCAACAGATTTCAATTACAAACCCCCACAGAACATAC
CAGAAGGCTCTGGCATCCTGCTGTTTATCTTCCATGCAAACTTTTTGGGTAAAGAAGTTATTGCTCGGCT
CTGTGGACCGTGTAGTGTACAAGCTGTAGTTCTGAATGATAAATTTCAGCTTCCTGTTTTTCTGGACAGT
CATTTTGTTTACTCATTCAGCCCTGTTGCAGGTCCCAATAAACTCTTCATAAGGTTGACAGAAGCACCCT
CTGCCAAGGTTAAGTTGCTAATAGGTGCATACAGAGTGCAGCTGCAGGGGGGTGGAGGCTCTCACCATCA
CCACCATCATCACCACCATCACTAAACGGCCGGCCGCGGTCATAGCTGTTTCCTGAACAGATCCCGGGTG
GCATCCCTGTGACCCCTCCCCAGTGCCTCTCCTGGCCCTGGAAGTTGCCACTCCAGTGCCCACCAGCCTT
GTCCTAATAAAATTAAGTTGCATCATTTTGTCTGACTAGGTGTCCTTCTATAATATTATGGGGTGGAGGG
GGGTGGTATGGAGCAAGGGGCAAGTTGGGAAGACAACCTGTAGGGCCTGCGGGGTCTATTGGGAACCAAG
CTGGAGTGCAGTGGCACAATCTTGGCTCACTGCAATCTCCGCCTCCTGGGTTCAAGCGATTCTCCTGCCT
CAGCCTCCCGAGTTGTTGGGATTCCAGGCATGCATGACCAGGCTCAGCTAATTTTTGTTTTTTTGGTAGA
GACGGGGTTTCACCATATTGGCCAGGCTGGTCTCCAACTCCTAATCTCAGGTGATCTACCCACCTTGGCC
TCCCAAATTGCTGGGATTACAGGCGTGAACCACTGCTCCCTTCCCTGTCCTTCTGATTTTAAAATAACTA
TACCAGCAGGAGGACGTCCAGACACAGCATAGGCTACCTGGCCATGCCCAACCGGTGGGACATTTGAGTT
GCTTGCTTGGCACTGTCCTCTCATGCGTTGGGTCCACTCAGTAGATGCCTGTTGAATTGGGTACGCGGCC
AGCGGCGAGCGGTATCAGCTCACTCAAAGGCGGTAATACGGTTATCCACAGAATCAGGGGATAACGCAGG
AAAGAACATGTGAGCAAAAGGCCAGCAAAAGGCCAGGAACCGTAAAAAGGCCGCGTTGCTGGCGTTTTTC
CATAGGCTCCGCCCCCCTGACGAGCATCACAAAAATCGACGCTCAAGTCAGAGGTGGCGAAACCCGACAG
GACTATAAAGATACCAGGCGTTTCCCCCTGGAAGCTCCCTCGTGCGCTCTCCTGTTCCGACCCTGCCGCT
TACCGGATACCTGTCCGCCTTTCTCCCTTCGGGAAGCGTGGCGCTTTCTCATAGCTCACGCTGTAGGTAT
CTCAGTTCGGTGTAGGTCGTTCGCTCCAAGCTGGGCTGTGTGCACGAACCCCCCGTTCAGCCCGACCGCT
GCGCCTTATCCGGTAACTATCGTCTTGAGTCCAACCCGGTAAGACACGACTTATCGCCACTGGCAGCAGC
CACTGGTAACAGGATTAGCAGAGCGAGGTATGTAGGCGGTGCTACAGAGTTCTTGAAGTGGTGGCCTAAC
TACGGCTACACTAGAAGAACAGTATTTGGTATCTGCGCTCTGCTGAAGCCAGTTACCTTCGGAAAAAGAG
TTGGTAGCTCTTGATCCGGCAAACAAACCACCGCTGGTAGCGGTGGTTTTTTTGTTTGCAAGCAGCAGAT
TACGCGCAGAAAAAAAGGATCTCAAGAAGATCCTTTGATCTTTTCTACGGGGTCTGACGCTCAGTGGAAC
GAAAACTCACGTTAAGGGATTTTGGTCATGAGATTATCAAAAAGGATCTTCACCTAGATCCTTTTAAATT
AAAAATGAAGTTTTAAATCAATCTAAAGTATATATGAGTAACCTGAGGCTATGGCAGGGCCTGCCGCCCC
GACGTTGGCTGCGAGCCCTGGGCCTTCACCCGAACTTGGGGGGTGGGGTGGGGAAAAGGAAGAAACGCGG
GCGTATTGGCCCCAATGGGGTCTCGGTGGGGTATCGACAGAGTGCCAGCCCTGGGACCGAACCCCGCGTT
TATGAACAAACGACCCAACACCGTGCGTTTTATTCTGTCTTTTTATTGCCGTCATAGCGCGGGTTCCTTC
CGGTATTGTCTCCTTCCGTGTTTCAGTTAGCCTCCCCCTAGGGTGGGCGAAGAACTCCAGCATGAGATCC
CCGCGCTGGAGGATCATCCAGCCGGCGTCCCGGAAAACGATTCCGAAGCCCAACCTTTCATAGAAGGCGG
CGGTGGAATCGAAATCTCGTGATGGCAGGTTGGGCGTCGCTTGGTCGGTCATTTCGAACCCCAGAGTCCC
GCTCAGAAGAACTCGTCAAGAAGGCGATAGAAGGCGATGCGCTGCGAATCGGGAGCGGCGATACCGTAAA
GCACGAGGAAGCGGTCAGCCCATTCGCCGCCAAGCTCTTCAGCAATATCACGGGTAGCCAACGCTATGTC
CTGATAGCGATCCGCCACACCCAGCCGGCCACAGTCGATGAATCCAGAAAAGCGGCCATTTTCCACCATG
ATATTCGGCAAGCAGGCATCGCCATGGGTCACGACGAGATCCTCGCCGTCGGGCATGCTCGCCTTGAGCC
TGGCGAACAGTTCGGCTGGCGCGAGCCCCTGATGCTCTTCGTCCAGATCATCCTGATCGACAAGACCGGC
TTCCATCCGAGTACGTGCTCGCTCGATGCGATGTTTCGCTTGGTGGTCGAATGGGCAGGTAGCCGGATCA
AGCGTATGCAGCCGCCGCATTGCATCAGCCATGATGGATACTTTCTCGGCAGGAGCAAGGTGAGATGACA
GGAGATCCTGCCCCGGCACTTCGCCCAATAGCAGCCAGTCCCTTCCCGCTTCAGTGACAACGTCGAGCAC
AGCTGCGCAAGGAACGCCCGTCGTGGCCAGCCACGATAGCCGCGCTGCCTCGTCTTGCAGTTCATTCAGG
GCACCGGACAGGTCGGTCTTGACAAAAAGAACCGGGCGCCCCTGCGCTGACAGCCGGAACACGGCGGCAT
CAGAGCAGCCGATTGTCTGTTGTGCCCAGTCATAGCCGAATAGCCTCTCCACCCAAGCGGCCGGAGAACC
TGCGTGCAATCCATCTTGTTCAATCATGCGAAACGATCCTCATCCTGTCTCTTGATCGATCTTTGCAAAA
GCCTAGGCCTCCAAAAAAGCCTCCTCACTACTTCTGGAATAGCTCAGAGGCCGAGGCGGCCTCGGCCTCT
GCATAAATAAAAAAAATTAGTCAGCCATGGGGCGGAGAATGGGCGGAACTGGGCGGAGTTAGGGGCGGGA
TGGGCGGAGTTAGGGGCGGGACTATGGTTGCTGACTAATTGAGATGCATGCTTTGCATACTTCTGCCTGC
TGGGGAGCCTGGGGACTTTCCACACCTGGTTGCTGACTAATTGAGATGCATGCTTTGCATACTTCTGCCT
GCTGGGGAGCCTGGGGACTTTCCACACCCTAACTGACACACATTCCACAGCTGGTTCTTTCCGCCTCAGG
ACTCTTCCTTTTTCAATATTATTGAAGCATTTATCAGGGTTATTGTCTCATGAGCGGATACATATTTGAA
TGTATTTAGAAAAATAAACAAATAGGGGTTCCGCGCACATTTCCCCGAAAAGTGCCACCTG
[124 nt withheld, positions 5662-5785]
C
[91 nt withheld, positions 5787-5877]
A
[49 nt withheld, positions 5879-5927]
CCTTTGACGTTGGAGTCCACGTTCTTT
[37 nt withheld, positions 5955-5991]
ACCCTATCTCGGTCTATTCTTTTGATTTATAAGGGATTTTGCCGATTTCGGCCTATTGGTTAAAAAATGA
GCTGATTTAACAAAAATTTAACGCGAATTTT
Features (pLannotate 1.2.2; 15 found; start..end, strand, type, name):
      1..25      +  rep_origin     M13 ori (fragment): M13 bacteriophage origin of replication; arrow indicates direction of (+) strand synthesis
     29..183     -  CDS            lacZα (fragment): LacZα fragment of β-galactosidase; lacZ fragment
    343..722     +  enhancer       CMV enhancer: human cytomegalovirus immediate early enhancer
    724..923     +  promoter       CMV promoter: human cytomegalovirus (CMV) immediate early promoter
    952..970     +  promoter       T7 promoter: promoter for bacteriophage T7 RNA polymerase
   1028..2287    +  CDS            MPHOSPH8 (fragment): MPP8_HUMAN - Also known as MPP8. Experimental evidence at protein level: Swiss-Prot protein existence level 1. Heterochromatin component that specifically recognizes and binds methylated 'Lys-9' of histone H3 (H3K9me) and promotes recruitment of proteins that mediate epigenetic repression (PubMed:20871592, PubMed:26022416). Mediates recruitment of the HUSH complex to H3K9me3 sites: the HUSH complex is recruited to genomic loci rich in H3K9me3 and is required to maintain transcriptional silencing by promoting recruitment of SETDB1, a histone methyltransferase that mediates further deposition of
   2376..2998    +  polyA_signal   hGH poly(A) signal: human growth hormone polyadenylation signal
   3147..3735    -  rep_origin     ori: high-copy-number ColE1/pMB1/pBR322/pUC origin of replication
   3957..3973    +  polyA_signal   bGH poly(A) signal (fragment): bovine growth hormone polyadenylation signal
   4064..4111    -  polyA_signal   HSV TK poly(A) signal: herpes simplex virus thymidine kinase polyadenylation signal (Cole and Stacy, 1985)
   4170..4322    -  CDS            ble (fragment): BLE_KLEPN - Experimental evidence at protein level: Swiss-Prot protein existence level 1. Binding protein with a strong affinity to the bleomycin family of antibiotics. Binds to CL990; an antimitotic-antibiotic compound. From Klebsiella pneumoniae.
   4343..5137    -  CDS            NeoR/KanR: aminoglycoside phosphotransferase from Tn5; aph(3')-II (or nptII); confers resistance to neomycin, kanamycin, and G418 (Geneticin®)
   5172..5529    -  promoter       SV40 promoter: SV40 enhancer and early promoter
   5531..5635    -  promoter       AmpR promoter: bla
   5662..6090    +  rep_origin     f1 ori (sequence partly withheld): f1 bacteriophage origin of replication; arrow indicates direction of (+) strand synthesis
