[The description below was written by a language model from this plasmid's Addgene catalogue record and pLannotate feature annotations shown in this document.]
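Description:
pCMV6-MPP8-delta2-441-10xHis is a 6.1 kb mammalian expression plasmid built on the pCMV6 backbone that drives production of an N-terminally truncated form of human MPHOSPH8 (MPP8). It is maintained in E. coli through a high-copy ColE1/pUC-type origin and selected with kanamycin. The resistance comes from a Tn5 NeoR/KanR (aminoglycoside phosphotransferase) gene that sits downstream of tandem AmpR (bla) and SV40 early promoters and is terminated by an HSV TK poly(A) signal. This arrangement allows the same marker to give kanamycin resistance in bacteria and, in principle, G418 resistance in transfected mammalian cells. An f1 origin is also present, along with small remnants of an M13 origin, lacZα, ble and a bGH poly(A) signal that appear to be backbone leftovers.

The expression cassette consists of the human CMV immediate-early enhancer and promoter, followed by a T7 promoter, the MPHOSPH8 coding fragment of about 1.26 kb, and a human growth hormone polyadenylation signal. The recorded mutation, delta2-441, indicates deletion of residues 2 to 441, leaving the C-terminal part of the protein. A 10xHis tag is part of the construct. The catalogue lists it as N-terminal on the insert although the plasmid name places it last, and the feature table does not annotate the tag, so its position cannot be confirmed from the record.

MPP8 is a heterochromatin protein that binds H3K9-methylated histone H3 and recruits the HUSH silencing complex. The associated publication concerns a triplex-forming lncRNA that interacts with HUSH, so this deletion mutant was plausibly used for domain mapping or His-based pull-down, though the record states only that it expresses the truncated tagged protein.
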