Addgene plasmid #194181: pCMV6-MPP8-delta2-441-10xHis
Purpose: Expresses MPP8-delta2-441_10xHis
Depositing lab: Ralf Brandes & Matthias Leisegang. Depositing organization: Goethe-Universitaet Frankfurt am Main. Publication: HIF1alpha-AS1 is a DNA:DNA:RNA triplex-forming lncRNA interacting with the HUSH complex. Leisegang MS, Bains JK, Seredinski S, Oo JA, Krause NM, Kuo CC, Gunther S, Senturk Cetin N, Warwick T, Cao C, Boos F, Izquierdo Ponce J, Haydar S, Bednarz R, Valasarajan C, Fuhrmann DC, Preussner J, Looso M, Pullamsetti SS, Schulz MH, Jonker HRA, Richter C, Rezende F, Gilsbach R, Pfluger-Muller B, Wittig I, Grummt I, Ribarska T, Costa IG, Schwalbe H, Brandes RP. Nat Commun. 2022 Nov 2;13(1):6563. doi: 10.1038/s41467-022-34252-2. PubMed 36323673.
Backbone
  Vector backbone: pCMV6
  Vector type: Mammalian Expression
Growth in bacteria
  Bacterial resistance: Kanamycin, 50 μg/mL
  Growth temperature: 37°C
  Growth strain: DH5alpha
  Copy number: High Copy
Gene/Insert
  Gene/Insert name: MPHOSPH8 (alt name: M-Phase Phosphoprotein, Mpp8)
  Species: H. sapiens (human)
  Mutation: MPP8-delta2-441
  Entrez Gene: MPHOSPH8 (a.k.a. HSMPP8, TWA3, mpp8)
  Promoter: CMV
  Tag / fusion protein: 10xHis (N terminal on insert)
  Cloning method: Restriction Enzyme; 5′ cloning site Unknown (unknown if destroyed)
Terms and licenses: Academic/Nonprofit Terms; Industry Terms: Not Available to Industry
How to cite: pCMV6-MPP8-delta2-441-10xHis was a gift from Ralf Brandes & Matthias Leisegang (Addgene plasmid # 194181 ; http://n2t.net/addgene:194181 ; RRID:Addgene_194181)
